>Addgene plasmid #74934 | pcDNA4TO-24xGCN4_v4-kif18b | depositor full sequence | sequence record 141653 | pcDNA4TO-24xGCN4_v4-kif18b sequence 9473 bps
GACGGATCGGGAGATCTCCCGATCCCCTATGGTGCACTCTCAGTACAATCTGCTCTGATGCCGCATAGTT
AAGCCAGTATCTGCTCCCTGCTTGTGTGTTGGAGGTCGCTGAGTAGTGCGCGAGCAAAATTTAAGCTACA
ACAAGGCAAGGCTTGACCGACAATTGCATGAAGAATCTGCTTAGGGTTAGGCGTTTTGCGCTGCTTCGCG
ATGTACGGGCCAGATATACGCGTTGACATTGATTATTGACTAGTTATTAATAGTAATCAATTACGGGGTC
ATTAGTTCATAGCCCATATATGGAGTTCCGCGTTACATAACTTACGGTAAATGGCCCGCCTGGCTGACCG
CCCAACGACCCCCGCCCATTGACGTCAATAATGACGTATGTTCCCATAGTAACGCCAATAGGGACTTTCC
ATTGACGTCAATGGGTGGAGTATTTACGGTAAACTGCCCACTTGGCAGTACATCAAGTGTATCATATGCC
AAGTACGCCCCCTATTGACGTCAATGACGGTAAATGGCCCGCCTGGCATTATGCCCAGTACATGACCTTA
TGGGACTTTCCTACTTGGCAGTACATCTACGTATTAGTCATCGCTATTACCATGGTGATGCGGTTTTGGC
AGTACATCAATGGGCGTGGATAGCGGTTTGACTCACGGGGATTTCCAAGTCTCCACCCCATTGACGTCAA
TGGGAGTTTGTTTTGGCACCAAAATCAACGGGACTTTCCAAAATGTCGTAACAACTCCGCCCCATTGACG
CAAATGGGCGGTAGGCGTGTACGGTGGGAGGTCTATATAAGCAGAGCTCTCCCTATCAGTGATAGAGATC
TCCCTATCAGTGATAGAGATCGTCGACGAGCTCGTTTAGTGAACCGTCAGATCGCCTGGAGACGCCATCC
ACGCTGTTTTGACCTCCATAGAAGACACCGGGACCGATCCAGCCTCCGGACTCTAGCGTTTAAACTTAAG
CTTGCCACCATGGGCGCCATCATACACGCGGCCGCAATCATCGGTCCGGGTGGATCTGGAGGTGGAGGTT
CTGGAGGAGAAGAACTTTTGAGCAAGAATTATCATCTTGAGAACGAAGTGGCTCGTCTTAAGAAAGGTTC
TGGCAGTGGAGAAGAACTGCTTTCAAAGAATTACCACCTGGAAAATGAGGTAGCTAGACTGAAAAAGGGG
AGCGGAAGTGGGGAGGAGTTGCTGAGCAAAAATTATCATTTGGAGAACGAAGTAGCACGACTAAAGAAAG
GGTCCGGATCGGGTGAGGAGTTACTCTCGAAAAATTATCATCTCGAAAACGAAGTGGCTCGGCTAAAAAA
GGGCAGTGGTTCTGGAGAAGAGCTATTATCTAAAAACTACCACCTCGAAAATGAGGTGGCACGCTTAAAA
AAGGGAAGTGGCAGTGGTGAAGAGCTACTATCCAAGAATTATCATCTTGAGAACGAGGTAGCGCGTTTGA
AGAAGGGTTCCGGCTCAGGAGAGGAACTGCTCTCGAAGAACTATCATCTTGAAAATGAGGTCGCTCGATT
AAAAAAGGGATCGGGCAGTGGTGAGGAACTACTTTCAAAGAATTACCACCTCGAAAACGAAGTAGCTCGA
TTAAAGAAAGGTTCAGGGTCGGGTGAAGAATTACTGAGTAAAAATTATCATCTGGAAAATGAGGTAGCGA
GACTAAAAAAGGGGAGTGGTTCTGGCGAAGAGTTGCTATCGAAAAATTATCATCTTGAGAACGAAGTTGC
TAGGCTCAAAAAGGGCTCAGGCTCAGGCGAGGAGTTGCTCTCGAAAAACTACCACTTGGAAAATGAGGTC
GCGAGGTTGAAAAAGGGGAGCGGGTCGGGCGAGGAGTTATTGAGCAAAAACTATCATTTAGAGAACGAAG
TCGCGCGCTTAAAGAAAGGCTCGGGCTCGGGCGAAGAACTCTTATCGAAGAACTACCACCTCGAAAATGA
GGTCGCCAGGTTGAAAAAGGGCAGTGGCAGCGGGGAGGAACTCTTGAGCAAGAACTACCACTTGGAGAAT
GAGGTCGCGAGATTGAAGAAAGGGTCGGGGAGCGGCGAGGAATTGCTCAGCAAGAATTATCATTTGGAGA
ACGAAGTCGCCAGGCTCAAGAAAGGCTCGGGGTCGGGGGAGGAATTGTTGAGTAAAAACTACCACTTGGA
AAATGAAGTCGCCAGGCTCAAAAAAGGGAGTGGGAGCGGCGAAGAGTTATTGAGCAAAAATTACCACTTG
GAGAACGAAGTGGCAAGGCTCAAGAAAGGGAGCGGCAGCGGGGAGGAGCTCTTATCGAAGAACTACCACT
TAGAGAATGAAGTCGCCCGCTTGAAGAAAGGCTCGGGGAGCGGGGAAGAGCTCTTGAGCAAGAACTACCA
CTTGGAAAATGAGGTGGCGCGCTTGAAGAAAGGGAGCGGGAGCGGGGAAGAGTTACTATCTAAGAATTAT
CATCTCGAGAACGAGGTGGCTCGACTAAAGAAGGGCTCCGGCAGTGGGGAGGAACTCCTGTCGAAGAACT
ATCATCTTGAAAATGAGGTTGCAAGACTTAAAAAGGGGTCCGGATCAGGTGAGGAACTACTCAGTAAGAA
TTACCACCTGGAAAACGAAGTTGCACGTTTGAAGAAAGGATCAGGATCAGGCGAAGAACTGCTCTCAAAA
GATTATCATTTGGAAAATGAGGTTGCACGTTTAAAAAAGGGAAGTGGCAGTGGTGAGGAACTTCTGTCGA
AAAATTATCATCTCGAGAATGAAGTAGCCCGACTTAAAAAGGGTTCTGGCTCGGGTCAGCGGCCGCACCG
GTCAGCAGTGGAGGACAGCACGCTGCAAGTAGTGGTACGGGTGCGGCCCCCCACCCCTCGGGAGCTGGAC
AGTCAGCGGCGGCCAGTGGTTCAGGTGGTGGACGAGCGGGTGCTGGTGTTTAACCCTGAGGAGCCCGATG
GAGGGTTCCCTGGCCTGAAATGGGGTGGCACCCATGATGGCCCCAAGAAGAAGGGCAAAGACCTGACGTT
TGTCTTTGACCGGGTCTTTGGCGAGGCGGCCACCCAACAGGACGTGTTCCAGCACACCACGCACAGCGTC
CTGGACAGCTTCCTCCAGGGCTACAACTGCTCAGTGTTTGCCTACGGGGCCACCGGGGCTGGGAAGACAC
ACACCATGCTGGGAAGGGAGGGGGACCCCGGCATCATGTACCTGACCACCGTGGAACTGTACAGGCGCCT
GGAGGCCCGCCAGCAGGAGAAGCACTTCGAGGTGCTCATCAGCTACCAGGAGGTGTATAATGAACAGATC
CATGACCTCCTGGAGCCCAAGGGGCCCCTTGCCATCCGCGAGGACCCCGACAAGGGGGTGGTGGTGCAAG
GACTTTCTTTCCACCAGCCAGCCTCAGCCGAGCAGCTGCTGGAGATACTGACCAGGGGGAACCGTAACCG
CACGCAGCACCCCACTGATGCCAACGCGACTTCCTCCCGCTCCCATGCCATCTTCCAGATCTTTGTGAAG
CAGCAGGACCGGGTTCCAGGACTGACCCAGGCTGTCCAGGTGGCCAAGATGAGCCTGATTGACCTGGCTG
GCTCAGAGCGGGCATCCAGCACCCATGCGAAGGGGGAGCGGCTGCGGGAGGGGGCCAACATCAACCGCTC
TCTGCTGGCGCTCATCAACGTCCTCAATGCCTTGGCCGATGCAAAGGGCCGCAAGACCGCTGTGCCCTAC
GCGGACAGCGCACTGACCCGCCTGCTCAAAGACTCCCTCGGGGGCAACTGCCGCACAGTGATGATCGCTG
CCATCAGCCCCTCCAGCCTGACCTACGAGGACACGTATAATACCCTCAAATATGCCGACCGGGCCAAGGA
GATCAGGCTCTCGCTGAAGAGCAATGTGACCAGCCTGGACTGTCACATCAGCCAGTATGCTACCATCTGC
CAACAGCTCCAGGCTGAGGTAGCCGCTCTGAGGAAGAAGCTCCAAGTGTATGAGGGGGGAGGCCAGCCCC
CACCACAGGACCTCCCAGGATCTCCCAAGTCGGGACCACCACCAGAACACCTTCCCAGCTCCCCCTTGCC
ACCCCACCCTCCCAGCCAGCCCTGCACCCCAGAGCTCCCTGCAGGGCCTAGAGCCCTTCAAGAGGAGAGT
CTGGGGATGGAGGCCCAGGTGGAGAGGGCCATGGAAGGGAACTCTTCAGACCAGGAGCAGTCCCCAGAGG
ATGAGGATGAAGGCCCAGCTGAGGAGGTTCCAACCCAGATGCCAGAGCAGAACCCCACACATGCACTGCC
AGAGTCCCCTCGCCTGACCCTGCAGCCCAAGCCAGTCGTGGGCCACTTCTCAGCACGGGAACTGGATGGG
GACCGTTCTAAGCGGTTGGCCCTAAAGGTGCTGTGCGTTGCCCAGCGGCAGTACTCCCTGCTCCAAGCAG
CCAACCTCCTGACGCCCGACATGATCACAGAGTTTGAGACCCTACAGCAGCTGGTGCAAGAGGAAAAAAT
TGAGCCTGGGGCAGAGGCCTTGAGGACTTCAGGCCTGGCCAGGGGGGCACCTCTGGCTCAGGAGCTGTGT
TCAGAGTCAAAGCCTCCAGGATACACTGGCCCTGTGACCCGGACTATGGCGAGGCGACTGAGTGGCCCCC
TGCACACCCTGGGAATCCCGCCTGGACCCAACTGCACCCCAGCCCAGGGGTCCCGATGGCCCATGGAGAA
GAAGAGGAGGAGACCAAGCGCCTTGGAGGCAGACAGTCCCATGGCCCCAAAGCGGGGCACCAAGCGCCAG
CGCCAGTCCTTCCTGCCCTGCCTAAGGAGAGGGTCTCTGCCTGACACCCAACCTTCACAGGGGCCCAGCA
CCCCCAAAGGAGAAAGGGCCTCCTCCCCCTGCCATTCCCCTCGCGTTTGCCCAGCCACAGTCATCAAAAG
CCGGGTGCCCCTGGGCCCTTCCGCCATGCAGAACTGCTCCACCCCGCTGGCTCTGCCCACTCGAGACCTC
AATGCCACCTTTGATCTCTCTGAGGAGCCTCCCTCAAAGCCCAGTTTCCATGAATGCATTGGCTGGGACA
AAATACCCCAGGAGCTGAGCAGGCTGGACCAGCCCTTCATCCCCAGGGCACCTGTGCCCCTGTTCACCAT
GAAGGGCCCCAAGCCAACATCTTCCCTCCCTGGGACCTCTGCCTGCAAGAAGAAGCGCGTTGCGAGTTCC
TCAGTCTCCCATGGCCGCAGCCGCATCGCCCGCCTCCCCAGCAGCACTTTGAAGAGGCCAGCTGGGCCCC
TTGTACTCCCAGAGCTGCCCTTGAGTCCCCTGTGCCCTAGCAACCGGAGGAATGGAAAGGACCTCATCAG
GGTGGGGAGAGCACTCTCAGCAGGGAACGGCGTCACCAAGGTGTCCGATATCTAACGACACGATTCGAAG
ATCGCATCGCTAGAATTCACGAGGCGCGCCCGGATCGCGATCGCAATCTTAATTAACTCGAGTCTAGAGG
GCCCGTTTAAACCCGCTGATCAGCCTCGACTGTGCCTTCTAGTTGCCAGCCATCTGTTGTTTGCCCCTCC
CCCGTGCCTTCCTTGACCCTGGAAGGTGCCACTCCCACTGTCCTTTCCTAATAAAATGAGGAAATTGCAT
CGCATTGTCTGAGTAGGTGTCATTCTATTCTGGGGGGTGGGGTGGGGCAGGACAGCAAGGGGGAGGATTG
GGAAGACAATAGCAGGCATGCTGGGGATGCGGTGGGCTCTATGGCTTCTGAGGCGGAAAGAACCAGCTGG
GGCTCTAGGGGGTATCCCC
[124 nt withheld, positions 5760-5883]
C
[91 nt withheld, positions 5885-5975]
A
[49 nt withheld, positions 5977-6025]
CCTTTGACGTTGGAGTCCACGTTCTTT
[37 nt withheld, positions 6053-6089]
ACCCTATCTCGGTCTATTCTTTTGATTTATAAGGGATTTTGCCGATTTCGGCCTATTGGTTAAAAAATGA
GCTGATTTAACAAAAATTTAACGCGAATTAATTCTGTGGAATGTGTGTCAGTTAGGGTGTGGAAAGTCCC
CAGGCTCCCCAGCAGGCAGAAGTATGCAAAGCATGCATCTCAATTAGTCAGCAACCAGGTGTGGAAAGTC
CCCAGGCTCCCCAGCAGGCAGAAGTATGCAAAGCATGCATCTCAATTAGTCAGCAACCATAGTCCCGCCC
CTAACTCCGCCCATCCCGCCCCTAACTCCGCCCAGTTCCGCCCATTCTCCGCCCCATGGCTGACTAATTT
TTTTTATTTATGCAGAGGCCGAGGCCGCCTCTGCCTCTGAGCTATTCCAGAAGTAGTGAGGAGGCTTTTT
TGGAGGCCTAGGCTTTTGCAAAAAGCTCCCGGGAGCTTGTATATCCATTTTCGGATCTGATCAGCACGTG
TTGACAATTAATCATCGGCATAGTATATCGGCATAGTATAATACGACAAGGTGAGGAACTAAACCATGGC
CAAGTTGACCAGTGCCGTTCCGGTGCTCACCGCGCGCGACGTCGCCGGAGCGGTCGAGTTCTGGACCGAC
CGGCTCGGGTTCTCCCGGGACTTCGTGGAGGACGACTTCGCCGGTGTGGTCCGGGACGACGTGACCCTGT
TCATCAGCGCGGTCCAGGACCAGGTGGTGCCGGACAACACCCTGGCCTGGGTGTGGGTGCGCGGCCTGGA
CGAGCTGTACGCCGAGTGGTCGGAGGTCGTGTCCACGAACTTCCGGGACGCCTCCGGGCCGGCCATGACC
GAGATCGGCGAGCAGCCGTGGGGGCGGGAGTTCGCCCTGCGCGACCCGGCCGGCAACTGCGTGCACTTCG
TGGCCGAGGAGCAGGACTGACACGTGCTACGAGATTTCGATTCCACCGCCGCCTTCTATGAAAGGTTGGG
CTTCGGAATCGTTTTCCGGGACGCCGGCTGGATGATCCTCCAGCGCGGGGATCTCATGCTGGAGTTCTTC
GCCCACCCCAACTTGTTTATTGCAGCTTATAATGGTTACAAATAAAGCAATAGCATCACAAATTTCACAA
ATAAAGCATTTTTTTCACTGCATTCTAGTTGTGGTTTGTCCAAACTCATCAATGTATCTTATCATGTCTG
TATACCGTCGACCTCTAGCTAGAGCTTGGCGTAATCATGGTCATAGCTGTTTCCTGTGTGAAATTGTTAT
CCGCTCACAATTCCACACAACATACGAGCCGGAAGCATAAAGTGTAAAGCCTGGGGTGCCTAATGAGTGA
GCTAACTCACATTAATTGCGTTGCGCTCACTGCCCGCTTTCCAGTCGGGAAACCTGTCGTGCCAGCTGCA
TTAATGAATCGGCCAACGCGCGGGGAGAGGCGGTTTGCGTATTGGGCGCTCTTCCGCTTCCTCGCTCACT
GACTCGCTGCGCTCGGTCGTTCGGCTGCGGCGAGCGGTATCAGCTCACTCAAAGGCGGTAATACGGTTAT
CCACAGAATCAGGGGATAACGCAGGAAAGAACATGTGAGCAAAAGGCCAGCAAAAGGCCAGGAACCGTAA
AAAGGCCGCGTTGCTGGCGTTTTTCCATAGGCTCCGCCCCCCTGACGAGCATCACAAAAATCGACGCTCA
AGTCAGAGGTGGCGAAACCCGACAGGACTATAAAGATACCAGGCGTTTCCCCCTGGAAGCTCCCTCGTGC
GCTCTCCTGTTCCGACCCTGCCGCTTACCGGATACCTGTCCGCCTTTCTCCCTTCGGGAAGCGTGGCGCT
TTCTCATAGCTCACGCTGTAGGTATCTCAGTTCGGTGTAGGTCGTTCGCTCCAAGCTGGGCTGTGTGCAC
GAACCCCCCGTTCAGCCCGACCGCTGCGCCTTATCCGGTAACTATCGTCTTGAGTCCAACCCGGTAAGAC
ACGACTTATCGCCACTGGCAGCAGCCACTGGTAACAGGATTAGCAGAGCGAGGTATGTAGGCGGTGCTAC
AGAGTTCTTGAAGTGGTGGCCTAACTACGGCTACACTAGAAGAACAGTATTTGGTATCTGCGCTCTGCTG
AAGCCAGTTACCTTCGGAAAAAGAGTTGGTAGCTCTTGATCCGGCAAACAAACCACCGCTGGTAGCGGTT
TTTTTGTTTGCAAGCAGCAGATTACGCGCAGAAAAAAAGGATCTCAAGAAGATCCTTTGATCTTTTCTAC
GGGGTCTGACGCTCAGTGGAACGAAAACTCACGTTAAGGGATTTTGGTCATGAGATTATCAAAAAGGATC
TTCACCTAGATCCTTTTAAATTAAAAATGAAGTTTTAAATCAATCTAAAGTATATATGAGTAAACTTGGT
CTGACAGTTACCAATGCTTAATCAGTGAGGCACCTATCTCAGCGATCTGTCTATTTCGTTCATCCATAGT
TGCCTGACTCCCCGTCGTGTAGATAACTACGATACGGGAGGGCTTACCATCTGGCCCCAGTGCTGCAATG
ATACCGCGAGACCCACGCTCACCGGCTCCAGATTTATCAGCAATAAACCAGCCAGCCGGAAGGGCCGAGC
GCAGAAGTGGTCCTGCAACTTTATCCGCCTCCATCCAGTCTATTAATTGTTGCCGGGAAGCTAGAGTAAG
TAGTTCGCCAGTTAATAGTTTGCGCAACGTTGTTGCCATTGCTACAGGCATCGTGGTGTCACGCTCGTCG
TTTGGTATGGCTTCATTCAGCTCCGGTTCCCAACGATCAAGGCGAGTTACATGATCCCCCATGTTGTGCA
AAAAAGCGGTTAGCTCCTTCGGTCCTCCGATCGTTGTCAGAAGTAAGTTGGCCGCAGTGTTATCACTCAT
GGTTATGGCAGCACTGCATAATTCTCTTACTGTCATGCCATCCGTAAGATGCTTTTCTGTGACTGGTGAG
TACTCAACCAAGTCATTCTGAGAATAGTGTATGCGGCGACCGAGTTGCTCTTGCCCGGCGTCAATACGGG
ATAATACCGCGCCACATAGCAGAACTTTAAAAGTGCTCATCATTGGAAAACGTTCTTCGGGGCGAAAACT
CTCAAGGATCTTACCGCTGTTGAGATCCAGTTCGATGTAACCCACTCGTGCACCCAACTGATCTTCAGCA
TCTTTTACTTTCACCAGCGTTTCTGGGTGAGCAAAAACAGGAAGGCAAAATGCCGCAAAAAAGGGAATAA
GGGCGACACGGAAATGTTGAATACTCATACTCTTCCTTTTTCAATATTATTGAAGCATTTATCAGGGTTA
TTGTCTCATGAGCGGATACATATTTGAATGTATTTAGAAAAATAAACAAATAGGGGTTCCGCGCACATTT
CCCCGAAAAGTGCCACCTGACGTC
Features (pLannotate 1.2.2; 25 found; start..end, strand, type, name):
     28..80      -  misc_feature   bom (fragment): basis of mobility region from pBR322
    235..614     +  enhancer       CMV enhancer: human cytomegalovirus immediate early enhancer
    615..818     +  promoter       CMV promoter: human cytomegalovirus (CMV) immediate early promoter
    820..839     +  promoter       PLtetO-1 promoter (fragment): modified phage lambda PL promoter with tet operator sites (Lutz and Bujard, 1997)
    841..860     +  promoter       PLtetO-1 promoter (fragment): modified phage lambda PL promoter with tet operator sites (Lutz and Bujard, 1997)
    868..901     +  promoter       TRE3GV promoter (fragment): 3rd-generation Tet-responsive promoter that can be activated by binding of Tet-On® 3G, optimized for retroviral and lentiviral vectors
   1059..1115    +  CDS            GCN4_v4: GCN4 peptide optimized to improve solubility while preserving binding to an scFv-GFP fusion protein (Tanenbaum et al., 2014)
   1433..1456    +  CDS            GCN4_v4 (fragment): GCN4 peptide optimized to improve solubility while preserving binding to an scFv-GFP fusion protein (Tanenbaum et al., 2014)
   1725..1747    +  CDS            GCN4_v4 (fragment): GCN4 peptide optimized to improve solubility while preserving binding to an scFv-GFP fusion protein (Tanenbaum et al., 2014)
   2805..5366    +  CDS            KIF18B: KI18B_HUMAN - Experimental evidence at protein level: Swiss-Prot protein existence level 1. In complex with KIF2C, constitutes the major microtubule plus-end depolymerizing activity in mitotic cells. Its major role may be to transport KIF2C and/or MAPRE1 along microtubules. From Homo sapiens (Human).
   5490..5714    +  polyA_signal   bGH poly(A) signal: bovine growth hormone polyadenylation signal
   5718..5739    +  promoter       SV40 promoter (fragment): SV40 enhancer and early promoter
   5760..6188    +  rep_origin     f1 ori (sequence partly withheld): f1 bacteriophage origin of replication; arrow indicates direction of (+) strand synthesis
   6202..6531    +  promoter       SV40 promoter: SV40 enhancer and early promoter
   6579..6626    +  promoter       EM7 promoter: synthetic bacterial promoter&nbsp
   6645..7019    +  CDS            BleoR: antibiotic-binding protein; Sh ble from Streptoalloteichus hindustanus; confers resistance to bleomycin, phleomycin, and Zeocin™
   7029..7154    +  CDS            ble (fragment): BLE_KLEPN - Experimental evidence at protein level: Swiss-Prot protein existence level 1. Binding protein with a strong affinity to the bleomycin family of antibiotics. Binds to CL990; an antimitotic-antibiotic compound. From Klebsiella pneumoniae.
   7149..7270    +  polyA_signal   SV40 poly(A) signal: SV40 polyadenylation signal
   7343..7359    -  protein_bind   lac operator: The lac repressor binds to the lac operator to inhibit transcription in E. coli. This inhibition can be relieved by adding lactose or isopropyl-β-D-thiogalactopyranoside (IPTG). lac repressor encoded by lacI
   7367..7397    -  promoter       lac promoter: promoter for the E. coli lac operon
   7412..7433    -  protein_bind   CAP binding site: CAP binding activates transcription in the presence of cAMP. E. coli catabolite activator protein
   7446..7538    -  CDS            lacI (fragment): lac repressor; lacI; The lac repressor binds to the lac operator to inhibit transcription in E. coli. This inhibition can be relieved by adding lactose or isopropyl-β-D-thiogalactopyranoside (IPTG).
   7721..8306    -  rep_origin     ori: high-copy-number ColE1/pMB1/pBR322/pUC origin of replication
   8477..9337    -  CDS            AmpR: β-lactamase; bla; confers resistance to ampicillin, carbenicillin, and related antibiotics
   9338..9442    -  promoter       AmpR promoter: bla
