[The description below was written by a language model from this plasmid's Addgene catalogue record and pLannotate feature annotations shown in this document.]
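Description:
pcDNA4TO-24xGCN4_v4-kif18b is a 9.5 kb mammalian expression plasmid built on the pcDNA4TO backbone and designed as a SunTag-type reporter for imaging translation of single mRNAs. It is propagated in E. coli at high copy from a ColE1/pUC-type origin under ampicillin selection (AmpR with its own bla promoter), and it also carries an f1 origin. For selection in mammalian cells, a Sh ble (BleoR) cassette conferring Zeocin resistance is driven by the SV40 early promoter, with an EM7 bacterial promoter upstream and an SV40 poly(A) signal downstream.

The expression cassette uses the CMV immediate-early enhancer and promoter followed by short tet operator sequences, which the annotation software labels as fragments of other Tet-regulated promoters. This is the arrangement expected for a "TO" backbone, in which transcription is repressed in cells expressing the Tet repressor and induced with tetracycline or doxycycline. The open reading frame begins with an array of GCN4_v4 peptide epitopes, 24 copies according to the construct name, although the automated annotation picks out only one full repeat and two fragments within the region. This array is fused upstream of human KIF18B, a kinesin motor protein, and the cassette ends with the bGH polyadenylation signal.

As the GCN4_v4 peptides emerge from the ribosome, they can be bound by a co-expressed fluorescent scFv-GFP fusion, so nascent chains on translating mRNAs become visible as bright spots. The long KIF18B coding sequence presumably extends the time each labelled chain remains ribosome-associated, though the record does not state its role. The record describes this version as lacking PP7 binding sites in the 3'UTR, so the transcript itself cannot be labelled or tethered through PP7 coat protein. That makes it suited as a comparison construct alongside PP7-containing reporters.
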