Addgene plasmid #74934: pcDNA4TO-24xGCN4_v4-kif18b
Purpose: Translation reporter that lacks PP7 sites in the 3'UTR
Depositing lab: Marvin Tanenbaum. Depositing organization: Hubrecht Institute. Publication: Dynamics of Translation of Single mRNA Molecules In Vivo. Yan X, Hoek TA, Vale RD, Tanenbaum ME. Cell. 2016 May 5;165(4):976-89. doi: 10.1016/j.cell.2016.04.034. PubMed 27153498.
Backbone
  Vector backbone: pcDNA4TO
  Vector type: Mammalian Expression
  Selectable markers: Zeocin
Growth in bacteria
  Bacterial resistance: Ampicillin, 100 μg/mL
  Growth temperature: 37°C
  Growth strain: DH5alpha
  Copy number: High Copy
Gene/Insert
  Gene/Insert name: 24xGCN4_v4-kif18b
Terms and licenses: Academic/Nonprofit Terms; Industry Terms: Not Available to Industry
How to cite: pcDNA4TO-24xGCN4_v4-kif18b was a gift from Marvin Tanenbaum (Addgene plasmid # 74934 ; http://n2t.net/addgene:74934 ; RRID:Addgene_74934)
