>Addgene plasmid #74934 | pcDNA4TO-24xGCN4_v4-kif18b | addgene partial sequence | sequence record 145842 | LNCX 5'-AGCTCGTTTAGTGAACCGTCAGATC-3'
TTGACCTCCATAGAAGACACCGGGACCGATCCAGCCTCCGGACTCTAGCGTTTAAACTTAAGCTTGCCAC
CATGGGCGCCATCATACACGCGGCCGCAATCATCGGTCCGGGTGGATCTGGAGGTGGAGGTTCTGGAGGA
GAAGAACTTTTGAGCAAGAATTATCATCTTGAGAACGAAGTGGCTCGTCTTAAGAAAGGTTCTGGCAGTG
GAGAAGAACTGCTTTCAAAGAATTACCACCTGGAAAATGAGGTAGCTAGACTGAAAAAGGGGAGCGGAAG
TGGGGAGGAGTTGCTGAGCAAAAATTATCATTTGGAGAACGAAGTAGCACGACTAAAGAAAGGGTCCGGA
TCGGGTGAGGAGTTACTCTCGAAAAATTATCATCTCGAAAACGAAGTGGCTCGGCTAAAAAAGGGCAGTG
GTTCTGGAGAAGAGCTATTATCTAAAAACTACCACCTCGAAAATGAGGTGGCACGCTTAAAAAAGGGAAG
TGGCAGTGGTGAAGAGCTACTATCCAAGAATTATCATCTTGAGAACGAGGTAGCGCGTTTGAAGAAGGGT
TCCGGCTCAGGAGAGGAACTGCTCTCGAAGAACTATCATCTTGAAAATGAGGTCGCTCGATTAAAAAAGG
GATCGGGCAGTGGTGAGGAACTACTTTCAAAGAATTACCACCTCGAAAACGAAGTAGCTCGATTAAAGAA
AGGTTCAGGGTCGGGTGAAGAATTACTGAGTAAAAATTATCATCTGGAAAATGAGGTAGCGAGACTAAAA
AAGGGGAGTGGTTCTGGCGAAGAGTTGCTATCGAAAAATTATCATCTTGAGAACGAAGTTGCTAGGCTCA
AAAAGGGCTCAGGCTCAGGCGAGGAGTTGCTCTCGAAAAACTACCACTTGGAAAATGAGGTCGCGAGGTT
GAAAAAGGGGAGCGGGTCGGGCGAGGAGTTATTGAGCAAAAACTATCATTTAGAGAACGAAGTCGCGCGC
TTAAAGAAAGG
