>Addgene plasmid #74934 | pcDNA4TO-24xGCN4_v4-kif18b | addgene partial sequence | sequence record 145843 | BGH-rev 5'-TAGAAGGCACAGTCGAGG-3'
AGTTAATTAAGATTGCGATCGCGATCCGGGCGCGCCTCGTGAATTCTAGCGATGCGATCTTCGAATCGTG
TCGTTAGATATCGGACACCTTGGTGACGCCGTTCCCTGCTGAGAGTGCTCTCCCCACCCTGATGAGGTCC
TTTCCATTCCTCCGGTTGCTAGGGCACAGGGGACTCAAGGGCAGCTCTGGGAGTACAAGGGGCCCAGCTG
GCCTCTTCAAAGTGCTGCTGGGGAGGCGGGCGATGCGGCTGCGGCCATGGGAGACTGAGGAACTCGCAAC
GCGCTTCTTCTTGCAGGCAGAGGTCCCAGGGAGGGAAGATGTTGGCTTGGGGCCCTTCATGGTGAACAGG
GGCACAGGTGCCCTGGGGATGAAGGGCTGGTCCAGCCTGCTCAGCTCCTGGGGTATTTTGTCCCAGCCAA
TGCATTCATGGAAACTGGGCTTTGAGGGAGGCTCCTCAGAGAGATCAAAGGTGGCATTGAGGTCTCGAGT
GGGCAGAGCCAGCGGGGTGGAGCAGTTCTGCATGGCGGAAGGGCCCAGGGGCACCCGGCTTTTGATGACT
GTGGCTGGGCAAACGCGAGGGGAATGGCAGGGGGAGGAGGCCCTTTCTCCTTTGGGGGTGCTGGGCCCCT
GTGAAGGTTGGGTGTCAGGCAGAGACCCTCTCCTTAGGCAGGGCAGGAAGGACTGGCGCTGGCGCTTGGT
GCCCCGCTTTGGGGCCATGGGACTGTCTGCCTCCAAGGCGCTTGGTCTCCTCCTCTTCTTCTCCATGGGC
CATCGGGACCCCTGGGCTGGGGTGCAGTTGGGTCCAGGCGGGATTCCCAGGGTGTGCAGGGGGCCACTCA
GTCGCCTCGCCATAGTCCGGGTCACAGGGCCAGTGTATCCTGGAGGCTTTGACTCTGAACACAGCTCCTG
AGCCAGAGGTGCCCCCCTGGCCAGGCCTGAAGTCCTCAAGGCCTCTGCCCCAGGCTCAATTTTTTCCTCT
TGCACCAGCTGCTGTAGGGTCTCAAACTCTGTGATCATGTCGGGCGTCA
